>Addgene plasmid #136371 | pMXs_FLAG-MFT | addgene full sequence | sequence record 273252 | Addgene NGS Result
AATGAAAGACCCCACCTGTAGGTTTGGCAAGCTAGCTTAAGTAACGCCATTTTGCAAGGCATGGAAAAAT
ACATAACTGAGAATAGAAAAGTTCAGATCAAGGTCAGGAACAGATGGAACAGCTGAATATGGGCCAAACA
GGATATCTGTGGTAAGCAGTTCCTGCCCCGGCTCAGGGCCAAGAACAGATGGAACAGCTGAATATGGGCC
AAACAGGATATCTGTGGTAAGCAGTTCCTGCCCCGGCTCAGGGCCAAGAACAGATGGTCCCCAGATGCGG
TCCAGCCCTCAGCAGTTTCTAGAGAACCATCAGATGTTTCCAGGGTGCCCCAAGGACCTGAAATGACCCT
GTGCCTTATTTGAACTAACCAATCAGTTCGCTTCTCGCTTCTGTTCGCGCGCTTCTGCTCCCCGAGCTCA
ATAAAAGAGCCCACAACCCCTCACTCGGCGCGCCAGTCCTCCGATTGACTGAGTCGCCCGGGTACCCGTG
TATCCAATAAACCCTCTTGCAGTTGCATCCGACTTGTGGTCTCGCTGTTCCTTGGGAGGGTCTCCTCTGA
GTGATTGACTACCCGTCAGCGGGGGTCTTTCATTTGGGGGCTCGTCCGGGATCGGGAGACCCCTGCCCAG
GGACCACCGACCCACCACCGGGAGGTAAGCTGGCCAGCAACTTATCTGTGTCTGTCCGATTGTCTAGTGT
CTATGACTGATTTTATGCGCCTGCGTCGGTACTAGTTAGCTAACTAGCTCTGTATCTGGCGGACCCGTGG
TGGAACTGACGAGTTCGGAACACCCGGCCGCAACCCTGGGAGACGTCCCAGGGACTTCGGGGGCCGTTTT
TGTGGCCCGACCTGAGTCCAAAAATCCCGATCGTTTTGGACTCTTTGGTGCACCCCCCTAATAGGAGGGA
TATGTGGTTCTGGTAGGAGACGAGAACCTAAAACAGTTCCCGCCTCCGTCTGAATTTTTGCTTTCGGTTT
GGGACCGAAGCCGCGCCGCGCGTCTTGTCTGCTGCAGCATCGTTCTGTGTTGTCTCTGTCTGACTGTGTT
TCTGTATTTGTCTGAAAATTAGGGCCAGACTGTTACCACTCCCTTAAGTTTGACCTTAGGTCACTGGAAA
GATGTCGAGCGGATCGCTCACAACCAGTCGGTAGATGTCAAGAAGAGACGTTGGGTTACCTTCTGCTCTG
CAGAATGGCCAACCTTTAACGTCGGATGGCCGCGAGACGGCACCTTTAACCGAGACCTCATCACCCAGGT
TAAGATCAAGGTCTTTTCACCTGGCCCGCATGGACACCCAGACCAGGTCCCCTACATCGTGACCTGGGAA
GCCTTGGCTTTTGACCCCCCTCCCTGGGTCAAGCCCTTTGTACACCCTAAGCCTCCGCCTCCTCTTCCTC
CATCCGCCCCGTCTCTCCCCCTTGAACCTCCTCGTTCGACCCCGCCTCGATCCTCCCTTTATCCAGCCCT
CACTCCTTCTCTAGGCGCCCCCATATGGCCATATGAGATCTTATATGGGGCACCCCCGCCCCTTGTAAAC
TTCCCTGACCCTGACATGACAAGAGTTACTAACAGCCCCTCTCTCCAAGCTCACTTACAGGCTCTCTACT
TAGTCCAGCACGAAGTCTGGAGACCTCTGGCGGCAGCCTACCAAGAACAACTGGACCGACCGGTGGTACC
TCACCCTTACCGAGTCGGCGACACAGTGTGGGTCCGCCGACACCAGACTAAGAACCTAGAACCTCGCTGG
AAAGGACCTTACACAGTCCTGCTGACCACCCCCACCGCCCTCAAAGTAGACGGCATCGCAGCTTGGATAC
ACGCCGCCCACGTGAAGGCTGCCGACCCCGGGGGTGGACCATCCTCTAGACTGCCGGATCTAGCTAGTTA
ATTAAGGATCCGCCACCATGGACTACAAGGACCACGACGGTGACTACAAGGACCACGACATCGACTACAA
GGACGACGACGACAAGGGGCATGGCACCGGCAGCACCGGCAGCGAATTCATGACGGGCCAAGGACAATCT
GCTTCCGGGTCATCAGCTTGGTCCACAGTCTTTCGCCACGTCAGATACGAAAACCTCATCGCCGGAGTGA
GTGGTGGCGTCCTTAGCAACCTTGCTTTGCACCCACTCGATCTTGTGAAAATCAGGTTCGCCGTGTCAGA
TGGTCTTGAACTCCGACCGAAGTACAATGGCATATTGCACTGTCTTACCACAATTTGGAAGCTCGATGGT
CTCCGAGGTTTGTACCAAGGCGTGACGCCTAACATATGGGGCGCAGGTCTCTCCTGGGGGCTCTATTTCT
TTTTTTACAACGCGATTAAATCTTATAAAACCGAAGGACGAGCCGAGCGGCTTGAAGCGACAGAGTACCT
TGTGTCTGCAGCCGAAGCAGGAGCAATGACGCTCTGTATAACGAACCCACTGTGGGTAACGAAAACTAGG
CTGATGCTGCAGTATGACGCGGTTGTTAATTCTCCCCACCGACAGTATAAGGGAATGTTCGATACTCTCG
TCAAAATTTACAAATATGAGGGCGTGCGGGGATTGTATAAAGGCTTTGTGCCTGGCCTTTTTGGCACGAG
TCATGGGGCTCTTCAGTTCATGGCATATGAATTGTTGAAGCTGAAGTACAACCAACACATTAATCGGTTG
CCGGAAGCGCAGTTGTCTACGGTCGAGTATATATCAGTGGCCGCACTTAGTAAGATATTTGCCGTGGCTG
CTACCTACCCCTATCAGGTAGTGCGAGCCAGGTTGCAAGACCAACATATGTTTTACTCCGGTGTCATCGA
CGTAATAACTAAGACATGGCGGAAGGAAGGAGTTGGAGGATTCTACAAGGGAATTGCGCCAAATTTGATA
AGGGTCACTCCAGCCTGTTGTATTACGTTTGTGGTGTATGAAAACGTATCACATTTTCTGCTCGATCTCA
GAGAAAAAAGGAAATAAGCGGCCGCTACGTAAATTCCGCCCCCCCCCCCCTCTCCCTCCCCCCCCCCTAA
CGTTACTGGCCGAAGCCGCTTGGAATAAGGCCGGTGTGCGTTTGTCTATATGTTATTTTCCACCATATTG
CCGTCTTTTGGCAATGTGAGGGCCCGGAAACCTGGCCCTGTCTTCTTGACGAGCATTCCTAGGGGTCTTT
CCCCTCTCGCCAAAGGAATGCAAGGTCTGTTGAATGTCGTGAAGGAAGCAGTTCCTCTGGAAGCTTCTTG
AAGACAAACAACGTCTGTAGCGACCCTTTGCAGGCAGCGGAACCCCCCACCTGGCGACAGGTGCCTCTGC
GGCCAAAAGCCACGTGTATAAGATACACCTGCAAAGGCGGCACAACCCCAGTGCCACGTTGTGAGTTGGA
TAGTTGTGGAAAGAGTCAAATGGCTCTCCTCAAGCGTATTCAACAAGGGGCTGAAGGATGCCCAGAAGGT
ACCCCATTGTATGGGATCTGATCTGGGGCCTCGGTGCACATGCTTTACATGTGTTTAGTCGAGGTTAAAA
AAACGTCTAGGCCCCCCGAACCACGGGGACGTGGTTTTCCTTTGAAAAACACGATGATAATATGGCCACA
ACCATGGTTCCTTTGTCTCAAGAAGAATCCACCCTCATTGAAAGAGCAACGGCTACAATCAACAGCATCC
CCATCTCTGAAGACTACAGCGTCGCCAGCGCAGCTCTCTCTAGCGACGGCCGCATCTTCACTGGTGTCAA
TGTATATCATTTTACTGGGGGACCTTGTGCAGAACTCGTGGTGCTGGGCACTGCTGCTGCTGCGGCAGCT
GGCAACCTGACTTGTATCGTCGCGATCGGAAATGAGAACAGGGGCATCTTGAGCCCCTGCGGACGGTGCC
GACAGGTGCTTCTCGATCTGCATCCTGGGATCAAAGCCATAGTGAAGGACAGTGATGGACAGCCGACGGC
AGTTGGGATTCGTGAATTGCTGCCCTCTGGTTATGTGTGGGAGGGCTAAGTCGACGATAAAATAAAAGAT
TTTATTTAGTCTCCAGAAAAAGGGGGGAATGAAAGACCCCACCTGTAGGTTTGGCAAGCTAGCTTAAGTA
ACGCCATTTTGCAAGGCATGGAAAAATACATAACTGAGAATAGAGAAGTTCAGATCAAGGTCAGGAACAG
ATGGAACAGCTGAATATGGGCCAAACAGGATATCTGTGGTAAGCAGTTCCTGCCCCGGCTCAGGGCCAAG
AACAGATGGAACAGCTGAATATGGGCCAAACAGGATATCTGTGGTAAGCAGTTCCTGCCCCGGCTCAGGG
CCAAGAACAGATGGTCCCCAGATGCGGTCCAGCCCTCAGCAGTTTCTAGAGAACCATCAGATGTTTCCAG
GGTGCCCCAAGGACCTGAAATGACCCTGTGCCTTATTTGAACTAACCAATCAGTTCGCTTCTCGCTTCTG
TTCGCGCGCTTCTGCTCCCCGAGCTCAATAAAAGAGCCCACAACCCCTCACTCGGGGCGCCAGTCCTCCG
ATTGACTGAGTCGCCCGGGTACCCGTGTATCCAATAAACCCTCTTGCAGTTGCATCCGACTTGTGGTCTC
GCTGTTCCTTGGGAGGGTCTCCTCTGAGTGATTGACTACCCGTCAGCGGGGGTCTTTCACATGCAGCATG
TATCAAAATTAATTTGGTTTTTTTTCTTAAGTATTTACATTAAATGGCCATAGTTGCATTAATGAATCGG
CCAACGCGCGGGGAGAGGCGGTTTGCGTATTGGGCGCTCTTCCGCTTCCTCGCTCACTGACTCGCTGCGC
TCGGTCGTTCGGCTGCGGCGAGCGGTATCAGCTCACTCAAAGGCGGTAATACGGTTATCCACAGAATCAG
GGGATAACGCAGGAAAGAACATGTGAGCAAAAGGCCAGCAAAAGGCCAGGAACCGTAAAAAGGCCGCGTT
GCTGGCGTTTTTCCATAGGCTCCGCCCCCCTGACGAGCATCACAAAAATCGACGCTCAAGTCAGAGGTGG
CGAAACCCGACAGGACTATAAAGATACCAGGCGTTTCCCCCTGGAAGCTCCCTCGTGCGCTCTCCTGTTC
CGACCCTGCCGCTTACCGGATACCTGTCCGCCTTTCTCCCTTCGGGAAGCGTGGCGCTTTCTCATAGCTC
ACGCTGTAGGTATCTCAGTTCGGTGTAGGTCGTTCGCTCCAAGCTGGGCTGTGTGCACGAACCCCCCGTT
CAGCCCGACCGCTGCGCCTTATCCGGTAACTATCGTCTTGAGTCCAACCCGGTAAGACACGACTTATCGC
CACTGGCAGCAGCCACTGGTAACAGGATTAGCAGAGCGAGGTATGTAGGCGGTGCTACAGAGTTCTTGAA
GTGGTGGCCTAACTACGGCTACACTAGAAGAACAGTATTTGGTATCTGCGCTCTGCTGAAGCCAGTTACC
TTCGGAAAAAGAGTTGGTAGCTCTTGATCCGGCAAACAAACCACCGCTGGTAGCGGTGGTTTTTTTGTTT
GCAAGCAGCAGATTACGCGCAGAAAAAAAGGATCTCAAGAAGATCCTTTGATCTTTTCTACGGGGTCTGA
CGCTCAGTGGAACGAAAACTCACGTTAAGGGATTTTGGTCATGAGATTATCAAAAAGGATCTTCACCTAG
ATCCTTTTGCGGCCGGCCGCAAATCAATCTAAAGTATATATGAGTAAACTTGGTCTGACAGTTACCAATG
CTTAATCAGTGAGGCACCTATCTCAGCGATCTGTCTATTTCGTTCATCCATAGTTGCCTGACTCCCCGTC
GTGTAGATAACTACGATACGGGAGGGCTTACCATCTGGCCCCAGTGCTGCAATGATACCGCGAGACCCAC
GCTCACCGGCTCCAGATTTATCAGCAATAAACCAGCCAGCCGGAAGGGCCGAGCGCAGAAGTGGTCCTGC
AACTTTATCCGCCTCCATCCAGTCTATTAATTGTTGCCGGGAAGCTAGAGTAAGTAGTTCGCCAGTTAAT
AGTTTGCGCAACGTTGTTGCCATTGCTACAGGCATCGTGGTGTCACGCTCGTCGTTTGGTATGGCTTCAT
TCAGCTCCGGTTCCCAACGATCAAGGCGAGTTACATGATCCCCCATGTTGTGCAAAAAAGCGGTTAGCTC
CTTCGGTCCTCCGATCGTTGTCAGAAGTAAGTTGGCCGCAGTGTTATCACTCATGGTTATGGCAGCACTG
CATAATTCTCTTACTGTCATGCCATCCGTAAGATGCTTTTCTGTGACTGGTGAGTACTCAACCAAGTCAT
TCTGAGAATAGTGTATGCGGCGACCGAGTTGCTCTTGCCCGGCGTCAATACGGGATAATACCGCGCCACA
TAGCAGAACTTTAAAAGTGCTCATCATTGGAAAACGTTCTTCGGGGCGAAAACTCTCAAGGATCTTACCG
CTGTTGAGATCCAGTTCGATGTAACCCACTCGTGCACCCAACTGATCTTCAGCATCTTTTACTTTCACCA
GCGTTTCTGGGTGAGCAAAAACAGGAAGGCAAAATGCCGCAAAAAAGGGAATAAGGGCGACACGGAAATG
TTGAATACTCATACTCTTCCTTTTTCAATATTATTGAAGCATTTATCAGGGTTATTGTCTCATGAGCGGA
TACATATTTGAATGTATTTAGAAAAATAAACAAATAGGGGTTCCGCGCACATTTCCCCGAAAAGTGCCAC
CTGCAT
Features (pLannotate 1.2.2; 16 found; start..end, strand, type, name):
      1..594     +  LTR            LTR: long terminal repeat from Moloney murine leukemia virus
    657..856     +  misc_feature   MMLV Ψ: packaging signal of Moloney murine leukemia virus (MMLV)
    908..996     +  misc_feature   MESV Ψ (fragment): packaging signal of murine embryonic stem cell virus
   1073..1489    +  CDS            gag (truncated): truncated Moloney murine leukemia virus (MMLV) gag gene lacking the start codon
   1499..1873    +  misc_feature   pol region: Moloney murine leukemia virus (MMLV) pol region containing the splice acceptor site
   1956..1976    +  CDS            FLAG (fragment): FLAG® epitope tag, followed by an enterokinase cleavage site
   1977..2004    +  CDS            TDsmURFP (fragment): monomeric tandem dimer of a small ultra-red fluorescent protein derived from a cyanobacterial phycobiliprotein (Rodriguez et al., 2016)
   2010..2954    +  CDS            SLC25A32: MFTC_HUMAN - Also known as MFT, MFTC. Experimental evidence at protein level: Swiss-Prot protein existence level 1. Transports folate across the inner membranes of mitochondria (PubMed:15140890, PubMed:29666258). Can also transport FAD across the mitochondrial inner membrane (PubMed:16165386). From Homo sapiens (Human).
   3098..3560    +  misc_feature   IRES: internal ribosome entry site (IRES) of the encephalomyocarditis virus (EMCV)
   3580..3969    +  CDS            BSD: blasticidin S deaminase; Aspergillus terreus BSD; confers resistance to blasticidin
   4018..4139    +  LTR            3' LTR (ΔU3) (fragment): self-inactivating 3' long terminal repeat (LTR) from Moloney murine leukemia virus
   4140..4609    +  LTR            LTR: long terminal repeat from Moloney murine leukemia virus
   4675..4727    -  CDS            lacI (fragment): lac repressor; lacI; The lac repressor binds to the lac operator to inhibit transcription in E. coli. This inhibition can be relieved by adding lactose or isopropyl-β-D-thiogalactopyranoside (IPTG).
   4910..5498    -  rep_origin     ori: high-copy-number ColE1/pMB1/pBR322/pUC origin of replication
   5662..6522    -  CDS            AmpR: β-lactamase; bla; confers resistance to ampicillin, carbenicillin, and related antibiotics
   6523..6627    -  promoter       AmpR promoter: bla
