[The description below was written by a language model from this plasmid's Addgene catalogue record and pLannotate feature annotations shown in this document.]
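Description:
pMXs_FLAG-MFT is a Moloney murine leukemia virus-based retroviral vector of about 6.6 kb, built on the pMXs backbone for stable expression of a tagged human mitochondrial carrier in mammalian cells. In bacteria it is maintained through a high-copy ColE1/pUC-type origin and selected with ampicillin via the β-lactamase gene and its native promoter. The catalogue lists a recombination-tolerant E. coli host, a common choice for plasmids that carry repeated LTR sequences.

The retroviral unit is bounded by MMLV long terminal repeats. No separate internal promoter is annotated, so transcription presumably runs from the 5′ LTR, as is usual for pMXs vectors. Downstream of the 5′ LTR lie the Ψ packaging signal, a truncated gag segment lacking its start codon, and a pol-derived region containing a splice acceptor. These elements allow the genomic RNA to be packaged when gag, pol and env are supplied in trans by a packaging cell line.

The payload is a codon-optimized human SLC25A32 (MFT) open reading frame, cloned between EcoRI and NotI sites and fused at its N terminus to a 3xFLAG tag supplied by the backbone. SLC25A32 encodes the mitochondrial inner-membrane folate transporter, which is also reported to carry FAD. The feature table marks only a FLAG fragment plus a short hit to a fluorescent protein; the latter is probably a spurious match within the tag or linker region rather than a real reporter. An EMCV IRES follows the insert and drives translation of blasticidin S deaminase from the same transcript, so blasticidin-resistant cells should also express the tagged transporter.

The stated purpose is simply mammalian expression. The associated publication concerns mitochondrial NAD transport, but the record does not say what role this construct played in that work.
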