Addgene plasmid #136371: pMXs_FLAG-MFT
Purpose: Expression in mammalian cells
Depositing lab: David Sabatini. Depositing organization: Whitehead Institute for Biomedical Research. Publication: MCART1/SLC25A51 is required for mitochondrial NAD transport. Kory N, Uit de Bos J, van der Rijt S, Jankovic N, Gura M, Arp N, Pena IA, Prakash G, Chan SH, Kunchok T, Lewis CA, Sabatini DM. Sci Adv. 2020 Oct 21;6(43):eabe5310. doi: 10.1126/sciadv.abe5310. Print 2020 Oct. PubMed 33087354.
Backbone
  Vector backbone: pMXs
  Backbone size w/o insert (bp): 5600
  Total vector size (bp): 6600
  Vector type: Mammalian Expression, Retroviral
  Selectable markers: Blasticidin
Growth in bacteria
  Bacterial resistance: Ampicillin, 100 μg/mL
  Growth temperature: 30°C
  Growth strain: NEB Stable
  Copy number: High Copy
Gene/Insert
  Gene/Insert name: MFT (alt name: SLC25A32)
  Species: H. sapiens (human)
  Insert size (bp): 1050
  Mutation: codon-optimized
  Entrez Gene: SLC25A32 (a.k.a. MFT, MFTC, RREI)
  Tag / fusion protein: 3XFlag (N terminal on backbone)
  Cloning method: Restriction Enzyme; 5′ cloning site EcoRI (not destroyed); 3′ cloning site NotI (not destroyed)
  Sequencing primers: 5′ GTGGACCATCCTCTAG; 3′ GACGGCAATATGGTG
Terms and licenses: Academic/Nonprofit Terms; Industry Terms: Not Available to Industry
How to cite: pMXs_FLAG-MFT was a gift from David Sabatini (Addgene plasmid # 136371 ; http://n2t.net/addgene:136371 ; RRID:Addgene_136371)
