>Addgene plasmid #136371 | pMXs_FLAG-MFT | depositor partial sequence | sequence record 263167 | Insert front end
CCATGGACTACAAGGACCACGACGGTGACTACAAGGACCACGACATCGACTACAAGGACGACGACGACAA
GGGGCATGGCACCGGCAGCACCGGCAGCGAATTCATGACGGGCCAAGGACAATCTGCTTCCGGGTCATCA
GCTTGGTCCACAGTCTTTCGCCACGTCAGATACGAAAACCTCATCGCCGGAGTGAGTGGTGGCGTCCTTA
GCAACCTTGCTTTGCACCCACTCGATCTTGTGAAAATCAGGTTCGCCGTGTCAGATGGTCTTGAACTCCG
ACCGAAGTACAATGGCATATTGCACTGTCTTACCACAATTTGGAAGCTCGATGGTCTCCGAGGTTTGTAC
CAAGGCGTGACGCCTAACATATGGGGCGCAGGTCTCTCCTGGGGGCTCTATTTCTTTTTTTACAACGCGA
TTAAATCTTATAAAACCGAAGGACGAGCCGAGCGGCTTGAAGCGACAGAGTACCTTGTGTCTGCAGCCGA
AGCAGGAGCAATGACGCTCTGTATAACGAACCCACTGTGGGTAACGAAAACTAGGCTGATGCTGCAGTAT
GACGCGGTTGTTAATTCTCCCCACCGACAGTATAAGGGAATGTTCGATACTCTCGTCAAAATTTACAAAT
ATGAGGGCGTGCGGGGATTGTATAAAGGCTTTGTGCCTGGCCTTTTTGGCACGAGTCATGGGGCTCTTCA
GTTCATGGCATATGAATTGTTGAAGCTGAAGTACAACCAACACATTAATCGGTTGCCGGAAGCGCAGTTG
TCTACGGTCGAGTATATATCAGTGGCCGCACTTAGTAAGATATTTGCCGTGGCTGCTACCTACCCCTATC
AGGTAGTGCGAGCCAGGTTGCAAGACCAACATATGTTTTACTCCGGTGTCATCGACGTAATAACTAAGAC
ATGGCGGAAGGAAGGAGTTGGAGGATTCTACAAGGGAATTGCGC
